>Addgene plasmid #113435 | pEJS542-pCSDest2-AcrIIC5Smu | addgene full sequence | sequence record 225081 | Addgene NGS Result
CGCGTCCCATTCGCCATTCAGGCTGCGCAACTGTTGGGAAGGGCGATCGGTGCGGGCCTCTTCGCTATTA
CGCCAGTCGACCGCCAATTCAATATGGCGTATATGGACTCATGCCAATTCAATATGGTGGATCTGGACCT
GTGCCAATTCAATATGGCGTATATGGACTCGTGCCAATTCAATATGGTGGATCTGGACCCCAGCCAATTC
AATATGGCGGACTTGGCACCATGCCAATTCAATATGGCGGACCTGGCACTGTGCCAACTGGGGAGGGGTC
TACTTGGCACGGTGCCAAGTTTGAGGAGGGGTCTTGGCCCTGTGCCAAGTCCGCCATATTGAATTGGCAT
GGTGCCAATAATGGCGGCCATATTGGCTATATGCCAGGATCAATATATAGGCAATATCCAATATGGCCCT
ATGCCAATATGGCTATTGGCCAGGTTCAATACTATGTATTGGCCCTATGCCATATAGTATTCCATATATG
GGTTTTCCTATTGACGTAGATAGCCCCTCCCAATGGGCGGTCCCATATACCATATATGGGGCTTCCTAAT
ACCGCCCATAGCCACTCCCCCATTGACGTCAATGGTCTCTATATATGGTCTTTCCTATTGACGTCATATG
GGCGGTCCTATTGACGTATATGGCGCCTCCCCCATTGACGTCAATTACGGTAAATGGCCCGCCTGGCTCA
ATGCCCATTGACGTCAATAGGACCACCCACCATTGACGTCAATGGGATGGCTCATTGCCCATTCATATCC
GTTCTCACGCCCCCTATTGACGTCAATGACGGTAAATGGCCCACTTGGCAGTACATCAATATCTATTAAT
AGTAACTTGGCAAGTACATTACTATTGGAAGTACGCCAGGGTACATTGGCAGTACTCCCATTGACGTCAA
TGGCGGTAAATGGCCCGCGATGGCTGCCAAGTACATCCCCATTGACGTCAATGGGGAGGGGCAATGACGC
AAATGGGCGTTCCATTGACGTAAATGGGCGGTAGGCGTGCCTAATGGGAGGTCTATATAAGCAATGCTCG
TTTAGGGAACCGCCATTCTGCCTGGGGACGTCGGAGCAAGCTTGATTTAGGTGACACTATAGAATACAAG
CTACTTGTTCTTTTTGCAGGATCCCATCGATTCGAAGCCGCCACCATGAACAACAGCATCAAGTTCCACG
TGAGCTACGACGGTACCGCGCGTGCGCTGTTTAACACCAAGGAGCAGGCGGAAAAATACTGCCTGGTTGA
GGAAATTAACGATGAGATGAACGGCTATAAGCGTAAAAGCTGGGAGGAAAAGCTGCGTGAGGAAAACTGC
GCGAGCGTGCAGGACTGGGTTGAGAAGAACTACACCAGCAGCTATAGCGACCTGTTCAACATCTGCGAGA
TTGAAGTGAGCAGCGCGGGTCAACTGGTTAAGATCGACAACACCGAGGTGGACGATTTCGTTGAAAACTG
CTATGGCTTTACCCTGGAGGACGATCTGGAGGAATTCAACAAGGCGAAACAGTACCTGCAAAAATTTTAT
GCGGAGTGCGAAAACTGACTCGAGCCTCTAGAACTATAGTGAGTCGTATTACGTAGATCCAGACATGATA
AGATACATTGATGAGTTTGGACAAACCACAACTAGAATGCAGTGAAAAAAATGCTTTATTTGTGAAATTT
GTGATGCTATTGCTTTATTTGTAACCATTATAAGCTGCAATAAACAAGTTAACAACAACAATTGCATTCA
TTTTATGTTTCAGGTTCAGGGGGAGGTGTGGGAGGTTTTTTAATTCGCGGCCGCGGCGCCAATGCATTGG
GCCCGGTACCCAGCTTTTGTTCCCTTTAGTGAGGGTTAATTGCGCGCTTGGCGTAATCATGGTCATAGCT
GTTTCCTGTGTGAAATTGTTATCCGCTCACAATTCCACACAACATACGAGCCGGGAGCATAAAGTGTAAA
GCCTGGGGTGCCTAATGAGTGAGCTAACTCACATTAATTGCGTTGCGCTCACTGCCCGCTTTCCAGTCGG
GAAACCTGTCGTGCCAGCTGCATTAATGAATCGGCCAACGCGCGGGGAGAGGCGGTTTGCGTATTGGGCG
CTCTTCCGCTTCCTCGCTCACTGACTCGCTGCGCTCGGTCGTTCGGCTGCGGCGAGCGGTATCAGCTCAC
TCAAAGGCGGTAATACGGTTATCCACAGAATCAGGGGATAACGCAGGAAAGAACATGTGAGCAAAAGGCC
AGCAAAAGGCCAGGAACCGTAAAAAGGCCGCGTTGCTGGCGTTTTTCCATAGGCTCCGCCCCCCTGACGA
GCATCACAAAAATCGACGCTCAAGTCAGAGGTGGCGAAACCCGACAGGACTATAAAGATACCAGGCGTTT
CCCCCTGGAAGCTCCCTCGTGCGCTCTCCTGTTCCGACCCTGCCGCTTACCGGATACCTGTCCGCCTTTC
TCCCTTCGGGAAGCGTGGCGCTTTCTCATAGCTCACGCTGTAGGTATCTCAGTTCGGTGTAGGTCGTTCG
CTCCAAGCTGGGCTGTGTGCACGAACCCCCCGTTCAGCCCGACCGCTGCGCCTTATCCGGTAACTATCGT
CTTGAGTCCAACCCGGTAAGACACGACTTATCGCCACTGGCAGCAGCCACTGGTAACAGGATTAGCAGAG
CGAGGTATGTAGGCGGTGCTACAGAGTTCTTGAAGTGGTGGCCTAACTACGGCTACACTAGAAGAACAGT
ATTTGGTATCTGCGCTCTGCTGAAGCCAGTTACCTTCGGAAAAAGAGTTGGTAGCTCTTGATCCGGCAAA
CAAACCACCGCTGGTAGCGGTGGTTTTTTTGTTTGCAAGCAGCAGATTACGCGCAGAAAAAAAGGATCTC
AAGAAGATCCTTTGATCTTTTCTACGGGGTCTGACGCTCAGTGGAACGAAAACTCACGTTAAGGGATTTT
GGTCATGAGATTATCAAAAAGGATCTTCACCTAGATCCTTTTAAATTAAAAATGAAGTTTTAAATCAATC
TAAAGTATATATGAGTAAACTTGGTCTGACAGTTACCAATGCTTAATCAGTGAGGCACCTATCTCAGCGA
TCTGTCTATTTCGTTCATCCATAGTTGCCTGACTCCCCGTCGTGTAGATAACTACGATACGGGAGGGCTT
ACCATCTGGCCCCAGTGCTGCAATGATACCGCGAGACCCACGCTCACCGGCTCCAGATTTATCAGCAATA
AACCAGCCAGCCGGAAGGGCCGAGCGCAGAAGTGGTCCTGCAACTTTATCCGCCTCCATCCAGTCTATTA
ATTGTTGCCGGGAAGCTAGAGTAAGTAGTTCGCCAGTTAATAGTTTGCGCAACGTTGTTGCCATTGCTAC
AGGCATCGTGGTGTCACGCTCGTCGTTTGGTATGGCTTCATTCAGCTCCGGTTCCCAACGATCAAGGCGA
GTTACATGATCCCCCATGTTGTGCAAAAAAGCGGTTAGCTCCTTCGGTCCTCCGATCGTTGTCAGAAGTA
AGTTGGCCGCAGTGTTATCACTCATGGTTATGGCAGCACTGCATAATTCTCTTACTGTCATGCCATCCGT
AAGATGCTTTTCTGTGACTGGTGAGTACTCAACCAAGTCATTCTGAGAATAGTGTATGCGGCGACCGAGT
TGCTCTTGCCCGGCGTCAATACGGGATAATACCGCGCCACATAGCAGAACTTTAAAAGTGCTCATCATTG
GAAAACGTTCTTCGGGGCGAAAACTCTCAAGGATCTTACCGCTGTTGAGATCCAGTTCGATGTAACCCAC
TCGTGCACCCAACTGATCTTCAGCATCTTTTACTTTCACCAGCGTTTCTGGGTGAGCAAAAACAGGAAGG
CAAAATGCCGCAAAAAAGGGAATAAGGGCGACACGGAAATGTTGAATACTCATACTCTTCCTTTTTCAAT
ATTATTGAAGCATTTATCAGGGTTATTGTCTCATGAGCGGATACATATTTGAATGTATTTAGAAAAATAA
ACAAATAGGGGTTCCGCGCACATTTCCCCGAAAAGTGCCACCTAAATTGTAAGCGTTAATATTTTGTTAA
AATTCGCGTTAAATTTTTGTTAAATCAGCTCATTTTTTAACCAATAGGCCGAAATCGGCAAAATCCCTTA
TAAATCAAAAGAATAGACCGAGATAGGGT
[37 nt withheld, positions 4160-4196]
AAAGAACGTGGACTCCAACGTCAAAGG
[49 nt withheld, positions 4224-4272]
T
[91 nt withheld, positions 4274-4364]
G
[119 nt withheld, positions 4366-4484]
Features (pLannotate 1.2.2; 14 found; start..end, strand, type, name):
     10..76      -  CDS            lacZα (fragment): LacZα fragment of β-galactosidase; lacZ fragment
     83..1060    +  promoter       CMV IE94 promoter: enhancer/promoter region of simian cytomegalovirus major immediate early transcription unit IE94
   1095..1113    +  promoter       SP6 promoter: promoter for bacteriophage SP6 RNA polymerase
   1574..1591    -  promoter       T7 promoter (fragment): promoter for bacteriophage T7 RNA polymerase
   1596..1730    -  polyA_signal   SV40 poly(A) signal: SV40 polyadenylation signal
   1843..1861    -  promoter       T3 promoter: promoter for bacteriophage T3 RNA polymerase
   1906..1922    -  protein_bind   lac operator: The lac repressor binds to the lac operator to inhibit transcription in E. coli. This inhibition can be relieved by adding lactose or isopropyl-β-D-thiogalactopyranoside (IPTG). lac repressor encoded by lacI
   1930..1960    -  promoter       lac promoter: promoter for the E. coli lac operon
   1975..1996    -  protein_bind   CAP binding site: CAP binding activates transcription in the presence of cAMP. E. coli catabolite activator protein
   2009..2101    -  CDS            lacI (fragment): lac repressor; lacI; The lac repressor binds to the lac operator to inhibit transcription in E. coli. This inhibition can be relieved by adding lactose or isopropyl-β-D-thiogalactopyranoside (IPTG).
   2284..2872    -  rep_origin     ori: high-copy-number ColE1/pMB1/pBR322/pUC origin of replication
   3043..3903    -  CDS            AmpR: β-lactamase; bla; confers resistance to ampicillin, carbenicillin, and related antibiotics
   3904..4008    -  promoter       AmpR promoter: bla
   4061..5       -  rep_origin     f1 ori (across the origin) (sequence partly withheld): f1 bacteriophage origin of replication; arrow indicates direction of (+) strand synthesis
