[The description below was written by a language model from this plasmid's Addgene catalogue record and pLannotate feature annotations shown in this document.]
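Description:
pEJS542-pCSDest2-AcrIIC5Smu is a small mammalian expression plasmid (about 4.5 kb) built on the pCSDest2 backbone to produce a type II-C anti-CRISPR protein, AcrIIC5, from Simonsiella muelleri in mammalian cells. It is maintained in E. coli through a high-copy ColE1/pUC-type origin and selected with ampicillin via the β-lactamase gene and its native promoter. An f1 phage origin is also present, along with remnants of the lac region (lacZα and lacI fragments, lac promoter, operator and CAP site) that are carry-overs from the parental cloning vector rather than functional parts of the expression unit.

The 393 bp anti-CRISPR coding sequence, inserted by Gibson assembly, is not itself called out in the automated feature table, but it falls in the unannotated interval between the SP6 promoter and the T7 promoter fragment. Transcription in mammalian cells is driven by a CMV promoter, annotated specifically as the simian cytomegalovirus IE94 enhancer/promoter, and terminated by an SV40 polyadenylation signal downstream of the insert. The SP6 promoter immediately upstream of the insert could in principle support in vitro transcription of sense RNA, while the flanking T7 and T3 sites face the opposite direction. No epitope tag, reporter or mammalian selection marker is recorded.

Anti-CRISPR proteins of this class inhibit type II-C Cas9 orthologues, so the plasmid would typically be co-transfected with Cas9 and guide RNA constructs to test or impose inhibition of genome editing in human cells. The record does not specify which Cas9 enzymes are targeted.
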