Addgene plasmid #113435: pEJS542-pCSDest2-AcrIIC5Smu
Purpose: Expresses type II-C anti-CRISPR protein from S. muelleri in mammalian cells
Depositing lab: Erik Sontheimer. Publication: Potent Cas9 Inhibition in Bacterial and Human Cells by AcrIIC4 and AcrIIC5 Anti-CRISPR Proteins. Lee J, Mir A, Edraki A, Garcia B, Amrani N, Lou HE, Gainetdinov I, Pawluk A, Ibraheim R, Gao XD, Liu P, Davidson AR, Maxwell KL, Sontheimer EJ. MBio. 2018 Dec 4;9(6). pii: mBio.02321-18. doi: 10.1128/mBio.02321-18. PubMed 30514786.
Backbone
  Vector backbone: pCSDest2
  Backbone size w/o insert (bp): 4097
  Total vector size (bp): 4490
  Vector type: Mammalian Expression, CRISPR
Growth in bacteria
  Bacterial resistance: Ampicillin, 100 μg/mL
  Growth temperature: 37°C
  Growth strain: DH5alpha
  Copy number: Unknown
Gene/Insert
  Gene/Insert name: Type II-C anti-CRISPR
  Species: Simonsiella muelleri
  Insert size (bp): 393
  Promoter: CMV
  Cloning method: Gibson Cloning
  Sequencing primers: 5′ ATTTAGGTGACACTATAGA; 3′ TAATACGACTCACTATAG
Terms and licenses: Academic/Nonprofit Terms; Industry Terms: Not Available to Industry
How to cite: pEJS542-pCSDest2-AcrIIC5Smu was a gift from Erik Sontheimer (Addgene plasmid # 113435 ; http://n2t.net/addgene:113435 ; RRID:Addgene_113435)
